>Addgene plasmid #193336 | pBS-TRE-mRuby3-WPRE | addgene full sequence | sequence record 394157 | Addgene NGS Result
CTAAATTGTAAGCGTTAATATTTTGTTAAAATTCGCGTTAAATTTTTGTTAAATCAGCTCATTTTTTAAC
CAATAGGCCGAAATCGGCAAAATCCCTTATAAATCAAAAGAATAGACCGAGATAGGGT
[37 nt withheld, positions 129-165]
AAAGAACGTGGACTCCAACGTCAAAGG
[49 nt withheld, positions 193-241]
T
[91 nt withheld, positions 243-333]
G
[124 nt withheld, positions 335-458]
CCCATTCGCCATTCAGGCTGCGCAACTGTTGGGAAGGGCGATCGGTGCGGGCCTCTTCGCTATTACGCCA
GCTGGCGAAAGGGGGATGTGCTGCAAGGCGATTAAGTTGGGTAACGCCAGGGTTTTCCCAGTCACGACGT
TGTAAAACGACGGCCAGTGAGCGCGCGTAATACGACTCACTATAGGGCGAATTGGTTTACTCCCTATCAG
TGATAGAGAACGTATGTCGAGTTTACTCCCTATCAGTGATAGAGAACGATGTCGAGTTTACTCCCTATCA
GTGATAGAGAACGTATGTCGAGTTTACTCCCTATCAGTGATAGAGAACGTATGTCGAGTTTACTCCCTAT
CAGTGATAGAGAACGTATGTCGAGTTTATCCCTATCAGTGATAGAGAACGTATGTCGAGTTTACTCCCTA
TCAGTGATAGAGAACGTATGTCGAGGTAGGCGTGTACGGTGGGAGGCCTATATAAGCAGAGCTCGTTTAG
TGAACCGTCAGATCGCCTGGAGAATTCGCCACCATGGTGTCTAAGGGCGAAGAGCTGATCAAGGAAAATA
TGCGTATGAAGGTGGTCATGGAAGGTTCGGTCAACGGCCACCAATTCAAATGCACAGGTGAAGGAGAAGG
CAGACCGTACGAGGGAACTCAAACCATGAGGATCAAAGTCATCGAGGGAGGACCCCTGCCATTTGCCTTT
GACATTCTTGCCACGTCGTTCATGTATGGCAGCCGTACTTTTATCAAGTACCCGGCCGACATCCCTGATT
TCTTTAAACAGTCCTTTCCTGAGGGTTTTACTTGGGAAAGAGTTACGAGATACGAAGATGGTGGAGTCGT
CACCGTCACGCAGGACACCAGCCTTGAGGATGGCGAGCTCGTCTACAACGTCAAGGTCAGAGGGGTAAAC
TTTCCCTCCAATGGTCCCGTGATGCAGAAGAAGACCAAGGGTTGGGAGCCTAATACAGAGATGATGTATC
CAGCAGATGGTGGTCTGAGAGGATACACTGACATCGCACTGAAAGTTGATGGTGGTGGCCATCTGCACTG
CAACTTCGTGACAACTTACAGGTCAAAAAAGACCGTCGGGAACATCAAGATGCCCGGTGTCCATGCCGTT
GATCACCGCCTGGAAAGGATCGAGGAGAGTGACAATGAAACCTACGTAGTGCAACGCGAAGTGGCAGTTG
CCAAATACAGCAACCTTGGTGGTGGCATGGACGAGCTGTACAAGTAAGCGGCCGCGCTTATCGATAATCA
ACCTCTGGATTACAAAATTTGTGAAAGATTGACTGGTATTCTTAACTATGTTGCTCCTTTTACGCTATGT
GGATACGCTGCTTTAATGCCTTTGTATCATGCTATTGCTTCCCGTATGGCTTTCATTTTCTCCTCCTTGT
ATAAATCCTGGTTGCTGTCTCTTTATGAGGAGTTGTGGCCCGTTGTCAGGCAACGTGGCGTGGTGTGCAC
TGTGTTTGCTGACGCAACCCCCACTGGTTGGGGCATTGCCACCACCTGTCAGCTCCTTTCCGGGACTTTC
GCTTTCCCCCTCCCTATTGCCACGGCGGAACTCATCGCCGCCTGCCTTGCCCGCTGCTGGACAGGGGCTC
GGCTGTTGGGCACTGACAATTCCGTGGTGTTGTCGGGGAAATCATCGTCCTTTCCTTGGCTGCTCGCCTG
TGTTGCCACCTGGATTCTGCGCGGGACGTCCTTCTGCTACGTCCCTTCGGCCCTCAATCCAGCGGACCTT
CCTTCCCGCGGCCTGCTGCCGGCTCTGCGGCCTCTTCCGCGTCTTCGCCTTCGCCCTCAGACGAGTCGGA
TCTCCCTTTGGGCCGCCTCCCCGCATCGATACCGTCGACGCGGCCGCATCGATAAGCTTGTCGACGATAT
CTCTAGAGGATCATAATCAGCCATACCACATTTGTAGAGGTTTTACTTGCTTTAAAAAACCTCCCACACC
TCCCCCTGAACCTGAAACATAAAATGAATGCAATTGTTGTTGTTAACTTGTTTATTGCAGCTTATAATGG
TTACAAATAAAGCAATAGCATCACAAATTTCACAAATAAAGCATTTTTTTCACTGCCTAGCTTTTGTTCC
CTTTAGTGAGGGTTAATTGCGCGCTTGGCGTAATCATGGTCATAGCTGTTTCCTGTGTGAAATTGTTATC
CGCTCACAATTCCACACAACATACGAGCCGGAAGCATAAAGTGTAAAGCCTGGGGTGCCTAATGAGTGAG
CTAACTCACATTAATTGCGTTGCGCTCACTGCCCGCTTTCCAGTCGGGAAACCTGTCGTGCCAGCTGCAT
TAATGAATCGGCCAACGCGCGGGGAGAGGCGGTTTGCGTATTGGGCGCTCTTCCGCTTCCTCGCTCACTG
ACTCGCTGCGCTCGGTCGTTCGGCTGCGGCGAGCGGTATCAGCTCACTCAAAGGCGGTAATACGGTTATC
CACAGAATCAGGGGATAACGCAGGAAAGAACATGTGAGCAAAAGGCCAGCAAAAGGCCAGGAACCGTAAA
AAGGCCGCGTTGCTGGCGTTTTTCCATAGGCTCCGCCCCCCTGACGAGCATCACAAAAATCGACGCTCAA
GTCAGAGGTGGCGAAACCCGACAGGACTATAAAGATACCAGGCGTTTCCCCCTGGAAGCTCCCTCGTGCG
CTCTCCTGTTCCGACCCTGCCGCTTACCGGATACCTGTCCGCCTTTCTCCCTTCGGGAAGCGTGGCGCTT
TCTCATAGCTCACGCTGTAGGTATCTCAGTTCGGTGTAGGTCGTTCGCTCCAAGCTGGGCTGTGTGCACG
AACCCCCCGTTCAGCCCGACCGCTGCGCCTTATCCGGTAACTATCGTCTTGAGTCCAACCCGGTAAGACA
CGACTTATCGCCACTGGCAGCAGCCACTGGTAACAGGATTAGCAGAGCGAGGTATGTAGGCGGTGCTACA
GAGTTCTTGAAGTGGTGGCCTAACTACGGCTACACTAGAAGAACAGTATTTGGTATCTGCGCTCTGCTGA
AGCCAGTTACCTTCGGAAAAAGAGTTGGTAGCTCTTGATCCGGCAAACAAACCACCGCTGGTAGCGGTGG
TTTTTTTGTTTGCAAGCAGCAGATTACGCGCAGAAAAAAAGGATCTCAAGAAGATCCTTTGATCTTTTCT
ACGGGGTCTGACGCTCAGTGGAACGAAAACTCACGTTAAGGGATTTTGGTCATGAGATTATCAAAAAGGA
TCTTCACCTAGATCCTTTTAAATTAAAAATGAAGTTTTAAATCAATCTAAAGTATATATGAGTAAACTTG
GTCTGACAGTTACCAATGCTTAATCAGTGAGGCACCTATCTCAGCGATCTGTCTATTTCGTTCATCCATA
GTTGCCTGACTCCCCGTCGTGTAGATAACTACGATACGGGAGGGCTTACCATCTGGCCCCAGTGCTGCAA
TGATACCGCGAGACCCACGCTCACCGGCTCCAGATTTATCAGCAATAAACCAGCCAGCCGGAAGGGCCGA
GCGCAGAAGTGGTCCTGCAACTTTATCCGCCTCCATCCAGTCTATTAATTGTTGCCGGGAAGCTAGAGTA
AGTAGTTCGCCAGTTAATAGTTTGCGCAACGTTGTTGCCATTGCTACAGGCATCGTGGTGTCACGCTCGT
CGTTTGGTATGGCTTCATTCAGCTCCGGTTCCCAACGATCAAGGCGAGTTACATGATCCCCCATGTTGTG
CAAAAAAGCGGTTAGCTCCTTCGGTCCTCCGATCGTTGTCAGAAGTAAGTTGGCCGCAGTGTTATCACTC
ATGGTTATGGCAGCACTGCATAATTCTCTTACTGTCATGCCATCCGTAAGATGCTTTTCTGTGACTGGTG
AGTACTCAACCAAGTCATTCTGAGAATAGTGTATGCGGCGACCGAGTTGCTCTTGCCCGGCGTCAATACG
GGATAATACCGCGCCACATAGCAGAACTTTAAAAGTGCTCATCATTGGAAAACGTTCTTCGGGGCGAAAA
CTCTCAAGGATCTTACCGCTGTTGAGATCCAGTTCGATGTAACCCACTCGTGCACCCAACTGATCTTCAG
CATCTTTTACTTTCACCAGCGTTTCTGGGTGAGCAAAAACAGGAAGGCAAAATGCCGCAAAAAAGGGAAT
AAGGGCGACACGGAAATGTTGAATACTCATACTCTTCCTTTTTCAATATTATTGAAGCATTTATCAGGGT
TATTGTCTCATGAGCGGATACATATTTGAATGTATTTAGAAAAATAAACAAATAGGGGTTCCGCGCACAT
TTCCCCGAAAAGTGCCAC
Features (pLannotate 1.2.2; 16 found; start..end, strand, type, name):
     30..458     -  rep_origin     f1 ori (sequence partly withheld): f1 bacteriophage origin of replication; arrow indicates direction of (+) strand synthesis
    463..618     -  CDS            lacZα (fragment): LacZα fragment of β-galactosidase; lacZ fragment
    626..644     +  promoter       T7 promoter: promoter for bacteriophage T7 RNA polymerase
    653..965     +  promoter       tight TRE promoter: Tet-responsive promoter PTight, consisting of seven tet operator sequences followed by the minimal CMV promoter
    982..1692    +  CDS            mRuby3: mRuby3 is a basic (constitutively fluorescent) red fluorescent protein published in 2016, derived from Entacmaea quadricolor. It has low acid sensitivity.
   1714..2302    +  misc_feature   WPRE: woodchuck hepatitis virus posttranscriptional regulatory element
   2357..2440    +  CDS            large T antigen (fragment): large T antigen from SV40 (simian virus 40)
   2463..2544    +  polyA_signal   SV40 poly(A) signal: SV40 polyadenylation signal
   2558..2576    -  promoter       T3 promoter: promoter for bacteriophage T3 RNA polymerase
   2621..2637    -  protein_bind   lac operator: The lac repressor binds to the lac operator to inhibit transcription in E. coli. This inhibition can be relieved by adding lactose or isopropyl-β-D-thiogalactopyranoside (IPTG). lac repressor encoded by lacI
   2645..2675    -  promoter       lac promoter: promoter for the E. coli lac operon
   2690..2711    -  protein_bind   CAP binding site: CAP binding activates transcription in the presence of cAMP. E. coli catabolite activator protein
   2724..2816    -  CDS            lacI (fragment): lac repressor; lacI; The lac repressor binds to the lac operator to inhibit transcription in E. coli. This inhibition can be relieved by adding lactose or isopropyl-β-D-thiogalactopyranoside (IPTG).
   2999..3587    -  rep_origin     ori: high-copy-number ColE1/pMB1/pBR322/pUC origin of replication
   3758..4618    -  CDS            AmpR: β-lactamase; bla; confers resistance to ampicillin, carbenicillin, and related antibiotics
   4619..4723    -  promoter       AmpR promoter: bla
