[The description below was written by a language model from this plasmid's Addgene catalogue record and pLannotate feature annotations shown in this document.]
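Description:
pBS-TRE-mRuby3-WPRE is a 4,746 bp mammalian expression plasmid built on the pBluescript SK(+) phagemid backbone. It is propagated in E. coli through the high-copy ColE1/pUC-type origin and selected with ampicillin via the β-lactamase gene and its native promoter. Remnants of the parental cloning vector are still present: an f1 origin for single-stranded DNA production, flanking T7 and T3 phage promoters, and a lacZα fragment with the lac promoter, operator and CAP site, now interrupted by the inserted expression cassette. No mammalian selection marker or viral packaging elements are annotated, so the plasmid is suited to direct delivery rather than stable selection.

The cassette was assembled by moving the TRE–SV40 poly(A) fragment from pTRE-Tight into the backbone and adding a WPRE. The tight TRE promoter, consisting of seven tet operator repeats upstream of a minimal CMV promoter, drives the 714 bp coding sequence of mRuby3, a bright red fluorescent protein derived from Entacmaea quadricolor and cloned between EcoRI and NotI sites. Downstream, the woodchuck hepatitis virus posttranscriptional regulatory element boosts transcript stability and expression, and the SV40 polyadenylation signal terminates the message; the short large T antigen fragment annotated nearby is simply part of that SV40 region. Because the TRE is essentially silent by itself, expression requires a tetracycline-controlled transactivator (tTA or rtTA) supplied from a separate construct, which this plasmid does not encode. The associated publication concerns multicolour Tetbow labelling for neuronal reconstruction, in which TRE-driven fluorescent proteins of different colours are co-expressed to give neurons distinguishable hues, with this plasmid providing a red component.
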