Addgene plasmid #193336: pBS-TRE-mRuby3-WPRE
Purpose: Expresses mRuby3 under the TRE promoter in mammalian cells
Depositing lab: Takeshi Imai. Depositing organization: Kyushu University. Publication: Automated neuronal reconstruction with super-multicolour Tetbow labelling and threshold-based clustering of colour hues. Leiwe MN, Fujimoto S, Baba T, Moriyasu D, Saha B, Sakaguchi R, Inagaki S, Imai T. Nat Commun. 2024 Jun 25;15(1):5279. doi: 10.1038/s41467-024-49455-y. PubMed 38918382.
Backbone
  Vector backbone: pBluescript SK(+)
  Backbone manufacturer: Stratagene
  Total vector size (bp): 4746
  Modifications to backbone: An Xho-Xho fragment containing TRE-SV40 poly A was transferred from pTRE-Tight (Clontech). WPRE was also inserted between a NotI site (not destroyed)
  Vector type: Mammalian Expression
Growth in bacteria
  Bacterial resistance: Ampicillin, 100 μg/mL
  Growth temperature: 37°C
  Growth strain: DH5alpha
  Copy number: High Copy
Gene/Insert
  Gene/Insert name: mRuby3
  Species: Modified fluorescent protein
  Insert size (bp): 714
  Promoter: TRE
  Cloning method: Restriction Enzyme; 5′ cloning site EcoRI (not destroyed); 3′ cloning site NotI (not destroyed)
  Sequencing primers: 5′ ATGTCGAGGTAGGCGTGTAC; 3′ WPRE-R
Resource information
  A portion of this plasmid was derived from a plasmid made by: The mRuby3 gene was cloned from pNCS-mRuby3 (Addgene #74234).
Terms and licenses: Academic/Nonprofit Terms; Industry Terms: Not Available to Industry
Depositor comments: Please visit https://www.biorxiv.org/content/10.1101/2022.10.20.512984v1 for bioRxiv preprint.
How to cite: pBS-TRE-mRuby3-WPRE was a gift from Takeshi Imai (Addgene plasmid # 193336 ; http://n2t.net/addgene:193336 ; RRID:Addgene_193336)
